>Addgene plasmid #87631 | pRVV651 | depositor full sequence | sequence record 175670 | pRVV651 sequence 10207 bps
CTAAATTGTAAGCGTTAATATTTTGTTAAAATTCGCGTTAAATTTTTGTTAAATCAGCTCATTTTTTAAC
CAATAGGCCGAAATCGGCAAAATCCCTTATAAATCAAAAGAATAGACCGAGATAGGGT
[37 nt withheld, positions 129-165]
AAAGAACGTGGACTCCAACGTCAAAGG
[49 nt withheld, positions 193-241]
T
[91 nt withheld, positions 243-333]
G
[124 nt withheld, positions 335-458]
CCCATTCGCCATTCAGGCTGCGCAACTGTTGGGAAGGGCGATCGGTGCGGGCCTCTTCGCTATTACGCCA
GCTGGCGAAAGGGGGATGTGCTGCAAGGCGATTAAGTTGGGTAACGCCAGGGTTTTCCCAGTCACGACGT
TGTAAAACGACGGCCAGTGAATTGTAATACGACTCACTATAGGGCGAATTGGGTACGTACCGGGCCCTAG
TATGTATGTAAGTTAATAAAACCCATTTTTGCGGAAAGTAGATAAAAAAAACATTTTTTTTTTTTACTGC
ACTGGATATCATTGAACTTATCTGATCAGTTTTAAATTTACTTCGATCCAAGGGTATTTGATGTACCAGG
TTCTTTCGATTACCTCTCACTCAAAATGACATTCCACTCAAAGTCAGCGCTGTTTGCCTCCTTCTCTGTC
CACAGAAATATCGCCGTCTCTTTCGCCGCTGCGTCCGCTATCTCTTTCGCCACCGTTTGTAGCGTTACGT
AGCGTCAATGTCCGCCTTCAGTTGCATTTTGTCAGCGGTTTCGTGACGAAGCTCCAAGCGGTTTACGCCA
TCAATTAAACACAAAGTGCTGTGCCAAAACTCCTCTCGCTTCTTATTTTTGTTTGTTTTTTGAGTGATTG
GGGTGGTGATTGGTTTTGGGTGGGTAAGCAGGGGAAAGTGTGAAAAATCCCGGCAATGGGCCAAGAGGAT
CAGGAGCTATTAATTCGCGGAGGCAGCAAACACCCATCTGCCGAGCATCTGAACAATGTGAGTAGTACAT
GTGCATACATCTTAAGTTCACTTGATCTATAGGAACTGCGATTGCAACATCAAATTGTCTGCGGCGTGAG
AACTGCGACCCACAAAAATCCCAAACCGCAATTGCACAAACAAATAGTGACACGAAACAGATTATTCTGG
TAGCTGTTCTCGCTATATAAGACAATTTTTGAGATCATATCATGATCAAGACATCTAAAGGCATTCATTT
TCGACTATATTCTTTTTTACAAAAAATATAACAACCAGATATTTTAAGCTGATCCTAGATGCACAAAAAA
TAAATAAAAGTATAAACCTACTTCGTAGGATACTTCGGGGTACTTTTTGTTCGGGGTTAGATGAGCATAA
CGCTTGTAGTTGATATTTGAGATCCCCTATCATTGCAGGGTGACAGCGGAGCGGCTTCGCAGAGCTGCAT
TAACCAGGGCTTCGGGCAGGCCAAAAACTACGGCACGCTCCGGCCACCCAGTCCGCCGGAGGACTCCGGT
TCAGGGAGCGGCCAACTAGCCGAGAACCTCACCTATGCCTGGCACAATATGGACATCTTTGGGGCGGTCA
ATCAGCCGGGCTCCGGATGGCGGCAGCTGGTCAACCGGACACGCGGACTATTCTGCAACGAGCGACACAT
ACCGGCGCCCAGGAAACATTTGCTCAAGAACGGTGAGTTTCTATTCGCAGTCGGCTGATCTGTGTGAAAT
CTTAATAAAGGGTCCAATTACCAATTTGAAACTCAGTTTGCGGCGTGGCCTATCCGGGCGAACTTTTGGC
CGTGATGGGCAGTTCCGGTGCCGGAAAGACGACCCTGCTGAATGCCCTTGCCTTTCGATCGCCGCAGGGC
ATCCAAGTATCGCCATCCGGGATGCGACTGCTCAATGGCCAACCTGTGGACGCCAAGGAGATGCAGGCCA
GGTGCGCCTATGTCCAGCAGGATGACCTCTTTATCGGCTCCCTAACGGCCAGGGAACACCTGATTTTCCA
AGCCATGGTGCGGATGCCACGACATCTGACCTATCGGCAGCGAGTGGCCCGCGTGGATCAGGTGATCCAG
GAGCTTTCGCTCAGCAAATGTCAGCACACGATCATCGGTGTGCCCGGCAGGGTGAAAGGTCTGTCCGGCG
GAGAAAGGAAGCGTCTGGCATTCGCCTCCGAGGCTCTAACCGATCCGCCGCTTCTGATCTGCGATGAGCC
CACCTCCGGACTGGACTCCTTTACCGCCCACAGCGTCGTCCAGGTGCTGAAGAAGCTGTCGCAGAAGGGC
AAGACCGTCATCCTGACCATTCATCAGCCGTCTTCCGAGCTGTTTGAGCTCTTTGACAAGATCCTTCTGA
TGGCCGAGGGCAGGGTAGCTTTCTTGGGCACTCCCAGCGAAGCCGTCGACTTCTTTTCCTAGTGAGTTCG
ATGTGTTTATTAAGGGTATCTAGTATTACATAACATCTCAACTCCTATCCAGCGTGGGTGCCCAGTGTCC
TACCAACTACAATCCGGCGGACTTTTACGTACAGGTGTTGGCCGTTGTGCCCGGACGGGAGATCGAGTCC
CGTGATCGGATCGCCAAGATATGCGACAATTTTGCCATTAGCAAAGTAGCCCGGGATATGGAGCAGTTGT
TGGCCACCAAAAATCTGGAGAAGCCACTGGAGCAGCCGGAGAATGGGTACACCTACAAGGCCACCTGGTT
CATGCAGTTCCGGGCGGTCCTGTGGCGATCCTGGCTGTCGGTGCTCAAGGAACCACTCCTCGTAAAAGTG
CGACTTATTCAGACAACGGTGAGTGGTTCCAGTGGAAACAAATGATATAACGCTTACAATTCTTGGAAAC
AAATTCGCTAGATTTTAGATAGAATTGCCTGATTCCACACCCTTCTTAGTTTTTTTCAATGAGATGTATA
GTTTATAGTTTTGCAGAAGATAAATAAATTTCATTTAACTCGCGAATATTAATGAGATGCGAGTAACATT
TTAATTTGCAGATGGTTGCCATCTTGATTGGCCTCATCTTTTTGGGCCAACAACTCACGCAAGTGGGTGT
GATGAATATCAACGGAGCCATCTTCCTCTTCCTGACCAACATGACCTTTCAAAACGTCTTTGCCACGATA
AATGTAAGTCATGTTTAGAATACATTTGCATTTCAATAATTTACTAACTTTCTAATGAATCGATTCGATT
TAGGTGTTCACCTCAGAGCTGCCAGTTTTTATGAGGGAGGCCCGAAGTCGACTTTATCGCTGTGACACAT
ACTTTCTGGGCAAAACGATTGCCGAATTGCCGCTTTTTCTCACAGTGCCACTGGTCTTCACGGCGATTGC
CTATCCGATGATCGGACTGCGGGCCGGAGTGCTGCACTTCTTCAACTGCCTGGCGCTGGTCACTCTGGTG
GCCAATGTGTCAACGTCCTTCGGATATCTAATATCCTGCGCCAGCTCCTCGACCTCGATGGCGCTGTCTG
TGGGTCCGCCGGTTATCATACCATTCCTGCTCTTTGGCGGCTTCTTCTTGAACTCGGGCTCGGTGCCAGT
ATACCTCAAATGGTTGTCGTACCTCTCATGGTTCCGTTACGCCAACGAGGGTCTGCTGATTAACCAATGG
GCGGACGTGGAGCCGGGCGAAATTAGCTGCACATCGTCGAACACCACGTGCCCCAGTTCGGGCAAGGTCA
TCCTGGAGACGCTTAACTTCTCCGCCGCCGATCTGCCGCTGGACTACGTGGGTCTGGCCATTCTCATCGT
GAGCTTCCGGGTGCTCGCATATCTGGCTCTAAGACTTCGGGCCCGACGCAAGGAGTAGCCGACATATATC
CGAAATAACTGCTTGTTTTTTTTTTTTACCATTATTACCATCGTGTTTACTGTTTATTGCCCCCTCAAAA
AGCTAATGTAATTATATTTGTGCCAATAAAAACAAGATATGACCTATAGAATACAAGTATTTCCCCTTCG
AACATCCCCACAAGTAGACTTTGGATTTGTCTTCTAACCAAAAGACTTACACACCTGCATACCTTACATC
AAAAACTCGTTTATCGCTACATAAAACACCGGGATATATTTTTTATATACATACTTTTCAAATCGCGCGC
CCTCTTCATAATTCACCTCCACCACACCACGTTTCGTAGTTGCTCTTTCGCTGTCTCCCACCCGCTCTCC
GCAACACATTCACCTTTTGTTCGACGACCTTGGAGCGACTGTCGTTAGTTCCGCGCGATTCGGTTCGCTC
AAATGGTTCCGAGTGGTTCATTTCGTCTCAATAGAAATTAGTAATAAATATTTGTATGTACAATTTATTT
GCTCCAATATATTTGTATATATTTCCCTCACAGCTATATTTATTCTAATTTAATATTATGACTTTTTAAG
GTAATTTTTTGTGACCTGTTCGGAGTGATTAGCGTTACAATTTGAACTGAAAGTGACATCCAGTGTTTGT
TCCTTGTGTAGATGCATCTCAAAAAAATGGTGGGCATAATAGTGTTGTTTATATATATCAAAAATAACAA
CTATAATAATAAGAATACATTTAATTTAGAAAATGCTTGGATTTCACTGGAACTAGGCTAGATTTAAATG
CATGCCCTGCAGGAAGCTTCCTAGGAGGCCTAGATCTGCGGCCGCGGTTTGTACCGTACACCACTGAGAC
CGCGGTGGTTGACCAGACAAACCTTAATTAAGAAGTTCCTATTCTTCAAAAGGTATAGGAACTTCTCTAG
CCCGGCTTGCTGTTCTTCGCGTTCAAAATCTCCAGCTCCATTTTGCTTTCGGTGCGCTTGCAATCAGTAC
TGTCCAAAATCGAAAATCGCCGAACCGTAGTGTGACGTGCGGGGCTCTGCGAAAATAAACTTTTTTAGGT
ATATGGCCACACACGGGGAAAGCACAGTGGATTATATGTTTTAATATTATAATATGCAGGTTTTCATTAC
TTATCCAGATGTAAGCCCACTTAAAGCGATTTAACAATTATTTGCCGAAAGAGTATAAACAAATTTCACT
TAAAAAATGGATTAAGAAAAGCTTGTGTAAGATTATGCGCAGCGTTGCCAGATAGCTCCATTTAAAACAC
TTCAAAAACAATAAGTTTTGAAAATATATACATAAATAGCAGTCGTTGCCGCAACGCTCAACACATCACA
CTTTTAAAACACCCTTTACCTACACAGAATTACTTTTTAAATTTCCAGTCAAGCTGCGAGTTTCAAAATT
ATAGCCGGTAGAGAAGACAGTGCTATTTCAAAAGCAAACTAACAAGGGTCTTAAATTCCAAAACACCAAT
CCTAACAAGCCTTGGACTTTTGTAAGTTTAGATCAAAGGTGGCATTGCATTCAATGTCATGGTAAGAAGT
AGGTCGTCTAGGTAGAAATCCTCATTCAGCCGGTCAAGTCAGTACGAGAAAGGTCTCAATTTGAAATTGT
CTTAAAAATATTTTATTGTTTTGTACTGTGGTGAGTTTAAACGAAAAACACAAAAAAAAAGTGATACACA
GAAATCATAAAAAATTTTAATACAAGGTATTCGTACGTATCAAAAACATTTCGGCACAATTTTTTTTCTC
TGTACTAAAGTGTTACGAACACTACGGTATTTTTTAGTGATTTTCAACGGACACCGAAGGTATATAAACA
GCGTTCGCGAACGGTCGCCTTCAAAACCAATTGACATTTGCAGCAGCAAGTACAAGCAGAAAGTAAAGCG
CAATCAGCGAAAAATTTATACTTAATTGTTGGTGATTAAAGTACAATTAAAAGAACATTCTCGAAAGTCA
CAAGAAACGTAAGTTTTTAACTCGCTGTTACCAATTAGTAATAAGAGCAACAAGACGTTGAGTAATTTCA
AGAAAAACTGCATTTCAAGGTCTTTGTTCGGCCATTTTTTTTTTATTCAACGCTCTACGTAATTACAAAA
TAAGAAATTGGCAGCCACGCATCTTGTTTTCCCAATCAATTGGCATCAAAACGCAAACAAATCTATAAAT
AAAACTTGCGTGTTGATTTTCGCCAAGATTTATTGGCAAATTGTGAAATTCGCAGTGACGCATTTGAAAA
TTCGAGAAATCACGAACGCACTCGAGCATTTGTGTGCATGTTATTAGTTAGTTAGTTCTTTGCTTAATTG
AAGTATTTTACCAACGAAATCCACTTATTTTTAGCTGAAATAGAGTAGGTTGCTTGAAACGAAAGCCACG
TCTGGAAAATTTCTTATTGCTTAGTAGTTGTGACGTCACCATATACACACAAAATAATGTGTATGCATGC
GTTTCAGCTGTGTATATATACATGCACACACTCGCATTATGAAAACGATGACGAGCAACGGAACAGGTTT
CTCAACTACCTTTGTTCCTGTTTCTTCGCTTTCCTTTGTTCCAATATTCGTAGAGGGTTAATAGGGGTTT
CTCAACAAAGTTGGCGTCGATAAATAAGTTTCCCATTTTTATTCCCCAGCCAGGAAGTTAGTTTCAATAG
TTTTGTAATTTCAACGAAACTCATTTGATTTCGTACTAATTTTCCACATCTCTATTTTCTGCCCGCAGAA
TAATCCAAGGGCGGATCCCCCGGGCTGCAGGAATTCAAAAATGGTGAGCAAGGGCGAGGAGCTGTTCACC
GGGGTGGTGCCCATCCTGGTCGAGCTGGACGGCGACGTAAACGGCCACAAGTTCAGCGTGTCCGGCGAGG
GCGAGGGCGATGCCACCTACGGCAAGCTGACCCTGAAGTTCATCTGCACCACCGGCAAGCTGCCCGTGCC
CTGGCCCACCCTCGTGACCACCCTGACCTACGGCGTGCAGTGCTTCAGCCGCTACCCCGACCACATGAAG
CAGCACGACTTCTTCAAGTCCGCCATGCCCGAAGGCTACGTCCAGGAGCGCACCATCTTCTTCAAGGACG
ACGGCAACTACAAGACCCGCGCCGAGGTGAAGTTCGAGGGCGACACCCTGGTGAACCGCATCGAGCTGAA
GGGCATCGACTTCAAGGAGGACGGCAACATCCTGGGGCACAAGCTGGAGTACAACTACAACAGCCACAAC
GTCTATATCATGGCCGACAAGCAGAAGAACGGCATCAAGGCCAACTTCAAGATCCGCCACAACATCGAGG
ACGGCAGCGTGCAGCTCGCCGACCACTACCAGCAGAACACCCCCATCGGCGACGGCCCCGTGCTGCTGCC
CGACAACCACTACCTGAGCACCCAGTCCGCCCTGAGCAAAGACCCCAACGAGAAGCGCGATCACATGGTC
CTGCTGGAGTTCGTGACCGCCGCCGGGATCACTCTCGGCATGGACGAGCTGTACAAGTAAGGTACCTCTA
GACAGACATGATAAGATACATTGATGAGTTTGGACAAACCACAACTAGAATGCAGTGAAAAAAATGCTTT
ATTTGTGAAATTTGTGATGCTATTGCTTTATTTGTAACCATTATAAGCTGCAATAAACAAGTTAACAACA
ACAATTGCATTCATTTTATGTTTCAGGTTCAGGGGGAGGTGTGGGAGGTTTTTTAAAGCGAAGTTCCTAT
TCTTCAAAAGGTATAGGAACTTCACCGGTGGTTTGTCTGGTCAACCACCGCGGTCTCAGTGGTGTACGGT
ACAAACCGGCGCGCCGCTAGCCATATGGGGATTGGTGGCGACGACTCCTGGAGCCCGTCAGTATCGGCGG
AATTACAGCTGAGCGCCGGTCGCTACCATTACCAGTTGGTCTGGTGTCAAAAATAATAATAACCGGGCAG
GCCATGTCTGCCCGTATTTCGCGTAAGGAAATCCCTCGAGGGTACCTCTAGTTCTAGCCAGCTTTTGTTC
CCTTTAGTGAGGGTTAATTTCGAGCTTGGCGTAATCATGGTCATAGCTGTTTCCTGTGTGAAATTGTTAT
CCGCTCACAATTCCACACAACATACGAGCCGGAAGCATAAAGTGTAAAGCCTGGGGTGCCTAATGAGTGA
GCTAACTCACATTAATTGCGTTGCGCTCACTGCCCGCTTTCCAGTCGGGAAACCTGTCGTGCCAGCTGCA
TTAATGAATCGGCCAACGCGCGGGGAGAGGCGGTTTGCGTATTGGGCGCTCTTCCGCTTCCTCGCTCACT
GACTCGCTGCGCTCGGTCGTTCGGCTGCGGCGAGCGGTATCAGCTCACTCAAAGGCGGTAATACGGTTAT
CCACAGAATCAGGGGATAACGCAGGAAAGAACATGTGAGCAAAAGGCCAGCAAAAGGCCAGGAACCGTAA
AAAGGCCGCGTTGCTGGCGTTTTTCCATAGGCTCCGCCCCCCTGACGAGCATCACAAAAATCGACGCTCA
AGTCAGAGGTGGCGAAACCCGACAGGACTATAAAGATACCAGGCGTTTCCCCCTGGAAGCTCCCTCGTGC
GCTCTCCTGTTCCGACCCTGCCGCTTACCGGATACCTGTCCGCCTTTCTCCCTTCGGGAAGCGTGGCGCT
TTCTCATAGCTCACGCTGTAGGTATCTCAGTTCGGTGTAGGTCGTTCGCTCCAAGCTGGGCTGTGTGCAC
GAACCCCCCGTTCAGCCCGACCGCTGCGCCTTATCCGGTAACTATCGTCTTGAGTCCAACCCGGTAAGAC
ACGACTTATCGCCACTGGCAGCAGCCACTGGTAACAGGATTAGCAGAGCGAGGTATGTAGGCGGTGCTAC
AGAGTTCTTGAAGTGGTGGCCTAACTACGGCTACACTAGAAGGACAGTATTTGGTATCTGCGCTCTGCTG
AAGCCAGTTACCTTCGGAAAAAGAGTTGGTAGCTCTTGATCCGGCAAACAAACCACCGCTGGTAGCGGTG
GTTTTTTTGTTTGCAAGCAGCAGATTACGCGCAGAAAAAAAGGATCTCAAGAAGATCCTTTGATCTTTTC
TACGGGGTCTGACGCTCAGTGGAACGAAAACTCACGTTAAGGGATTTTGGTCATGAGATTATCAAAAAGG
ATCTTCACCTAGATCCTTTTAAATTAAAAATGAAGTTTTAAATCAATCTAAAGTATATATGAGTAAACTT
GGTCTGACAGTTACCAATGCTTAATCAGTGAGGCACCTATCTCAGCGATCTGTCTATTTCGTTCATCCAT
AGTTGCCTGACTCCCCGTCGTGTAGATAACTACGATACGGGAGGGCTTACCATCTGGCCCCAGTGCTGCA
ATGATACCGCGAGACCCACGCTCACCGGCTCCAGATTTATCAGCAATAAACCAGCCAGCCGGAAGGGCCG
AGCGCAGAAGTGGTCCTGCAACTTTATCCGCCTCCATCCAGTCTATTAATTGTTGCCGGGAAGCTAGAGT
AAGTAGTTCGCCAGTTAATAGTTTGCGCAACGTTGTTGCCATTGCTACAGGCATCGTGGTGTCACGCTCG
TCGTTTGGTATGGCTTCATTCAGCTCCGGTTCCCAACGATCAAGGCGAGTTACATGATCCCCCATGTTGT
GCAAAAAAGCGGTTAGCTCCTTCGGTCCTCCGATCGTTGTCAGAAGTAAGTTGGCCGCAGTGTTATCACT
CATGGTTATGGCAGCACTGCATAATTCTCTTACTGTCATGCCATCCGTAAGATGCTTTTCTGTGACTGGT
GAGTACTCAACCAAGTCATTCTGAGAATAGTGTATGCGGCGACCGAGTTGCTCTTGCCCGGCGTCAATAC
GGGATAATACCGCGCCACATAGCAGAACTTTAAAAGTGCTCATCATTGGAAAACGTTCTTCGGGGCGAAA
ACTCTCAAGGATCTTACCGCTGTTGAGATCCAGTTCGATGTAACCCACTCGTGCACCCAACTGATCTTCA
GCATCTTTTACTTTCACCAGCGTTTCTGGGTGAGCAAAAACAGGAAGGCAAAATGCCGCAAAAAAGGGAA
TAAGGGCGACACGGAAATGTTGAATACTCATACTCTTCCTTTTTCAATATTATTGAAGCATTTATCAGGG
TTATTGTCTCATGAGCGGATACATATTTGAATGTATTTAGAAAAATAAACAAATAGGGGTTCCGCGCACA
TTTCCCCGAAAAGTGCCAC
Features (pLannotate 1.2.2; 16 found; start..end, strand, type, name):
     30..458     -  rep_origin     f1 ori (sequence partly withheld): f1 bacteriophage origin of replication; arrow indicates direction of (+) strand synthesis
    463..620     -  CDS            lacZα (fragment): LacZα fragment of β-galactosidase; lacZ fragment
    623..641     +  promoter       T7 promoter: promoter for bacteriophage T7 RNA polymerase
    665..4784    +  gene           mini-white: white; This modified version of the white gene lacks part of the first intron.
   6771..6794    +  misc_feature   MCS (fragment): pBluescript multiple cloning site
   6799..7518    +  CDS            EGFP: the original enhanced GFP (Yang et al., 1996) mammalian codon-optimized
   7540..7661    -  polyA_signal   SV40 poly(A) signal: SV40 polyadenylation signal
   7829..7934    +  CDS            lacZ (fragment): β-galactosidase; lacZ
   8019..8037    -  promoter       T3 promoter: promoter for bacteriophage T3 RNA polymerase
   8082..8098    -  protein_bind   lac operator: The lac repressor binds to the lac operator to inhibit transcription in E. coli. This inhibition can be relieved by adding lactose or isopropyl-β-D-thiogalactopyranoside (IPTG). lac repressor encoded by lacI
   8106..8136    -  promoter       lac promoter: promoter for the E. coli lac operon
   8151..8172    -  protein_bind   CAP binding site: CAP binding activates transcription in the presence of cAMP. E. coli catabolite activator protein
   8185..8277    -  CDS            lacI (fragment): lac repressor; lacI; The lac repressor binds to the lac operator to inhibit transcription in E. coli. This inhibition can be relieved by adding lactose or isopropyl-β-D-thiogalactopyranoside (IPTG).
   8460..9048    -  rep_origin     ori: high-copy-number ColE1/pMB1/pBR322/pUC origin of replication
   9219..10079   -  CDS            AmpR: β-lactamase; bla; confers resistance to ampicillin, carbenicillin, and related antibiotics
  10080..10184   -  promoter       AmpR promoter: bla
