[The description below was written by a language model from this plasmid's Addgene catalogue record and pLannotate feature annotations shown in this document.]
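Description:
pRVV651 is a pBluescript SK+-based donor plasmid of roughly 10 kb, intended as a homology-directed repair template for CRISPR/Cas9 genome engineering in Drosophila melanogaster. Its stated purpose is to generate alleles flanked by attP sites for the Bxb1 mycobacteriophage serine integrase. It is maintained in E. coli as a high-copy plasmid through the ColE1/pUC-type origin and selected with ampicillin via the β-lactamase gene and its promoter. The usual pBluescript elements remain: an f1 origin, T7 and T3 promoters, lac promoter/operator with CAP site, and lacZα remnants interrupted by the inserted cargo.

The catalogued insert is the 48 bp Bxb1 attP site, which the automated annotation did not detect, so the number, positions and orientations of the attP copies cannot be read from the feature table. What is annotated between the T7 and T3 promoters is a mini-white gene, the intron-shortened version of the Drosophila eye-colour marker commonly used to score transgenic flies, followed after about 2 kb of unannotated sequence by a fragment of the multiple cloning site, an EGFP coding sequence and an SV40 polyadenylation signal annotated on the opposite strand. No promoter for EGFP is annotated, and the record does not state what drives it or what role each marker plays. No homology arms are described, so these are presumably cloned in by the user for the locus of interest.

Once such a cassette is integrated at a Cas9 cut site, the flanking attP sites would allow Bxb1-mediated exchange with attB-bearing donors to substitute new sequences at the locus. The depositor sequence (10,207 nt) is slightly longer than the listed vector size.
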