Addgene plasmid #87631: pRVV651
Purpose: Donor vector for creation of CRISPR/Cas9-mediated Bxb1 attP-flanked alleles.
Depositing lab: Richard Mann. Publication: Bxb1 phage recombinase assists genome engineering in Drosophila melanogaster. Voutev R, Mann RS. Biotechniques. 2017 Jan 1;62(1):37-38. doi: 10.2144/000114494. PubMed 28118814.
Backbone
  Vector backbone: pBluescript SK+
  Total vector size (bp): 10110
  Vector type: CRISPR
Growth in bacteria
  Bacterial resistance: Ampicillin, 100 μg/mL
  Growth temperature: 37°C
  Growth strain: DH5alpha
  Copy number: High Copy
Gene/Insert
  Gene/Insert name: Bxb1 attP
  Species: Mycobacterium phage Bxb1
  Insert size (bp): 48
Terms and licenses: Academic/Nonprofit Terms; Industry Terms: Not Available to Industry
How to cite: pRVV651 was a gift from Richard Mann (Addgene plasmid # 87631 ; http://n2t.net/addgene:87631 ; RRID:Addgene_87631)
