>Addgene plasmid #87631 | pRVV651 | addgene partial sequence | sequence record 174202 | Addgene NGS Result
GTAGAGAAGACAGTGCTATTTCAAAAGCAAACTAACAAGGGTCTTAAATTCCAAAACACCAATCCTAACA
AGCCTTGGACTTTTGTAAGTTTAGATCAAAGGTGGCATTGCATTCAATGTCATGGTAAGAAGTAGGTCGT
CTAGGTAGAAATCCTCATTCAGCCGGTCAAGTCAGTACGAGAAAGGTCTCAATTTGAAATTGTCTTAAAA
ATATTTTATTGTTTTGTACTGTGGTGAGTTTAAACGAAAAACACAAAAAAAAAGTGATACACAGAAATCA
TAAAAAATTTTAATACAAGGTATTCGTACGTATCAAAAACATTTCGGCACAATTTTTTTTCTCTGTACTA
AAGTGTTACGAACACTACGGTATTTTTTAGTGATTTTCAACGGACACCGAAGGTATATAAACAGCGTTCG
CGAACGGTCGCCTTCAAAACCAATTGACATTTGCAGCAGCAAGTACAAGTAGAAAGTAAAGCGCAATCAG
CGAAAAATTTATACTTAATTGTTGGTGATTAAAGTACAATTAAAAGAACATTCTCGAAAGTCACAAGAAA
CGTAAGTTTTTAACTCGCTGTTACCAATTAGTAATAAGAGCAACAAGACGTTGAGTAATTTCAAGAAAAA
CTGCATTTCAAGGTCTTTGTTCGGCCATTTTTTTTTATTCAACGCTCTACGTAATTACAAAATAAGAAAT
TGGCAGCCACGCATCTTGTTTTCCCAATGAATTGGCATCAAAACGCAAACAAATCTATAAATAAAACTTG
CGTGTTGATTTTCGCCAAGATTTATTGGCAAATTGTGAAATTCGCAGTGACGCATTTGAAAATTCGAGAA
ATCACGAACGCACTCGAGCATTTGTGTGCATGTTATTAGTTAGTTGTTTAGTTAATTGAAGTATTTTACC
AACGAAATCCACTTATTTTTAGCTGAAATAGAGTAGGTTGCTTAAACAAAGCCACGTCTGAAAATTTCTT
ATTGCTTGTAGTTGTGACGTCACCATATACACACAAAATAATGTGTATGCATGCATTTCAGCTGTGTATA
TATACATGCACACACTCGCAACACGAAAACGATGACGAAGCAACGGAACAAAGGTTTCTCAACTACCCTT
TGTTCCCTGTTTCTTCGCTTTCCTTTGTTCCAATATTCGTAGAGGGTTAATAGGGGTTTCTCAACAAAGT
TGGCGTCGATAAATAAGTTTCCCATTTTTATTCCCCAGCCAGGAAGTTAGTTTCAATAGTTTTGTAATTT
CAACGAAACTCATTTGATTTCGTACTAATTTTCCACATCTCTATTTTCTGCCCGCAGAATAATCCAAGGG
CGGATCCCCCGGGCTGCAGGAATTCAAAAATGGTGAGCAAGGGCGAGGAGCTGTTCACCGGGGTGGTGCC
CATCCTGGTCGAGCTGGACGGCGACGTAAACGGCCACAAGTTCAGCGTGTCCGGCGAGGGCGAGGGCGAT
GCCACCTACGGCAAGCTGACCCTGAAGTTCATCTGCACCACCGGCAAGCTGCCCGTGCCCTGGCCCACCC
TCGTGACCACCCTGACCTACGGCGTGCAGTGCTTCAGCCGCTACCCCGACCACATGAAGCAGCACGACTT
CTTCAAGTCCGCCATGCCCGAAGGCTACGTCCAGGAGCGCACCATCTTCTTCAAGGACGACGGCAACTAC
AAGACCCGCGCCGAGGTGAAGTTCGAGGGCGACACCCTGGTGAACCGCATCGAGCTGAAGGGCATCGACT
TCAAGGAGGACGGCAACATCCTGGGGCACAAGCTGGAGTACAACTACAACAGCCACAACGTCTATATCAT
GGCCGACAAGCAGAAGAACGGCATCAAGGCCAACTTCAAGATCCGCCACAACATCGAGGACGGCAGCGTG
CAGCTCGCCGACCACTACCAGCAGAACACCCCCATCGGCGACGGCCCCGTGCTGCTGCCCGACAACCACT
ACCTGAGCACCCAGTCCGCCCTGAGCAAAGACCCCAACGAGAAGCGCGATCACATGGTCCTGCTGGAGTT
CGTGACCGCCGCCGGGATCACTCTCGGCATGGACGAGCTGTACAAGTAGGGTACCTCTAGACAGACATGA
TAAGATACATTGATGAGTTTGGACAAACCACAACTAGAATGCAGTGAAAAAAATGCTTTATTTGTGAAAT
TTGTGATGCTATTGCTTTATTTGTAACCATTATAAGCTGCAATAAACAAGTTAACAACAACAATTGCATT
CATTTTATGTTTCAGGTTCAGGGGGAGGTGTGGGAGGTTTTTTAAAGCGAAGTTCCTATTCTTCAAAAGG
TATAGGAACTTCACCGGTGGTTTGTCTGGTCAACCACCGCGGTCTCAGTGGTGTACGGTACAAACCGGCG
CGCCGCTAGCCATATGGGGATTGGTGGCGACGACTCCTGGAGCCCGTCAGTATCGGCGGAATTACAGCTG
AGCGCCGGTCGCTACCATTACCAGTTGGTCTGGTGTCAAAAATAATAATAACCGGGCAGGCCATGTCTGC
CCGTATTTCGCGTAAGGAAATCCCTCGAGGGTACCTCTAGTTCTAGCCAGCTTTTGTTCCCTTTAGTGAG
GGTTAATTTCGAGCTTGGCGTAATCATGGTCATAGCTGTTTCCTGTGTGAAATTGTTATCCGCTCACAAT
TCCACACAACATACGAGCCGGAAGCATAAAGTGTAAAGCCTGGGGTGCCTAATGAGTGAGCTAACTCACA
TTAATTGCGTTGCGCTCACTGCCCGCTTTCCAGTCGGGAAACCTGTCGTGCCAGCTGCATTAATGAATCG
GCCAACGCGCGGGGAGAGGCGGTTTGCGTATTGGGCGCTCTTCCGCTTCCTCGCTCACTGACTCGCTGCG
CTCGGTCGTTCGGCTGCGGCGAGCGGTATCAGCTCACTCAAAGGCGGTAATACGGTTATCCACAGAATCA
GGGGATAACGCAGGAAAGAACATGTGAGCAAAAGGCCAGCAAAAGGCCAGGAACCGTAAAAAGGCCGCGT
TGCTGGCGTTTTTCCATAGGCTCCGCCCCCCTGACGAGCATCACAAAAATCGACGCTCAAGTCAGAGGTG
GCGAAACCCGACAGGACTATAAAGATACCAGGCGTTTCCCCCTGGAAGCTCCCTCGTGCGCTCTCCTGTT
CCGACCCTGCCGCTTACCGGATACCTGTCCGCCTTTCTCCCTTCGGGAAGCGTGGCGCTTTCTCATAGCT
CACGCTGTAGGTATCTCAGTTCGGTGTAGGTCGTTCGCTCCAAGCTGGGCTGTGTGCACGAACCCCCCGT
TCAGCCCGACCGCTGCGCCTTATCCGGTAACTATCGTCTTGAGTCCAACCCGGTAAGACACGACTTATCG
CCACTGGCAGCAGCCACTGGTAACAGGATTAGCAGAGCGAGGTATGTAGGCGGTGCTACAGAGTTCTTGA
AGTGGTGGCCTAACTACGGCTACACTAGAAGAACAGTATTTGGTATCTGCGCTCTGCTGAAGCCAGTTAC
CTTCGGAAAAAGAGTTGGTAGCTCTTGATCCGGCAAACAAACCACCGCTGGTAGCGGTGGTTTTTTTGTT
TGCAAGCAGCAGATTACGCGCAGAAAAAAAGGATCTCAAGAAGATCCTTTGATCTTTTCTACGGGGTCTG
ACGCTCAGTGGAACGAAAACTCACGTTAAGGGATTTTGGTCATGAGATTATCAAAAAGGATCTTCACCTA
GATCCTTTTAAATTAAAAATGAAGTTTTAAATCAATCTAAAGTATATATGAGTAAACTTGGTCTGACAGT
TACCAATGCTTAATCAGTGAGGCACCTATCTCAGCGATCTGTCTATTTCGTTCATCCATAGTTGCCTGAC
TCCCCGTCGTGTAGATAACTACGATACGGGAGGGCTTACCATCTGGCCCCAGTGCTGCAATGATACCGCG
AGACCCACGCTCACCGGCTCCAGATTTATCAGCAATAAACCAGCCAGCCGGAAGGGCCGAGCGCAGAAGT
GGTCCTGCAACTTTATCCGCCTCCATCCAGTCTATTAATTGTTGCCGGGAAGCTAGAGTAAGTAGTTCGC
CAGTTAATAGTTTGCGCAACGTTGTTGCCATTGCTACAGGCATCGTGGTGTCACGCTCGTCGTTTGGTAT
GGCTTCATTCAGCTCCGGTTCCCAACGATCAAGGCGAGTTACATGATCCCCCATGTTGTGCAAAAAAGCG
GTTAGCTCCTTCGGTCCTCCGATCGTTGTCAGAAGTAAGTTGGCCGCAGTGTTATCACTCATGGTTATGG
CAGCACTGCATAATTCTCTTACTGTCATGCCATCCGTAAGATGCTTTTCTGTGACTGGTGAGTACTCAAC
CAAGTCATTCTGAGAATAGTGTATGCGGCGACCGAGTTGCTCTTGCCCGGCGTCAATACGGGATAATACC
GCGCCACATAGCAGAACTTTAAAAGTGCTCATCATTGGAAAACGTTCTTCGGGGCGAAAACTCTCAAGGA
TCTTACCGCTGTTGAGATCCAGTTCGATGTAACCCACTCGTGCACCCAACTGATCTTCAGCATCTTTTAC
TTTCACCAGCGTTTCTGGGTGAGCAAAAACAGGAAGGCAAAATGCCGCAAAAAAGGGAATAAGGGCGACA
CGGAAATGTTGAATACTCATACTCTTCCTTTTTCAATATTATTGAAGCATTTATCAGGGTTATTGTCTCA
TGAGCGGATACATATTTGAATGTATTTAGAAAAATAAACAAATAGGGGTTCCGCGCACATTTCCCCGAAA
AGTGCCACCTAAATTGTAAGCGTTAATATTTTGTTAAAATTCGCGTTAAATTTTTGTTAAATCAGCTCAT
TTTTTAACCAATAGGCCGAAATCGGCAAAATCCCTTATAAATCAAAAGAATAGACCGAGATAGGGT
[37 nt withheld, positions 4897-4933]
AAAGAACGTGGACTCCAACGTCAAAGG
[49 nt withheld, positions 4961-5009]
T
[91 nt withheld, positions 5011-5101]
G
[124 nt withheld, positions 5103-5226]
CCCATTCGCCATTCAGGCTGCGCAACTGTTGGGAAGGGCGATCGGTGCGGGCCTCTTCGCTATTACGCCA
GCTGGCGAAAGGGGGATGTGCTGCAAGGCGATTAAGTTGGGTAACGCCAGGGTTTTCCCAGTCACGACGT
TGTAAAACGACGGCCAGTGAATTGTAATACGACTCACTATAGGGCGAATTGGGTACGTACCGGGCCCCTA
GTATGTATGTAAGTTAATAAAACCCATTTTTGCGGAAAGTAGATAAAAAAAACATTTTTTTTTTTTACTG
CACTGGATATCATTGAACTTATCTGATCAGTTTTAAATTTACTTCGATCCAAGGGTATTTGATGTACCAG
GTTCTTTCGATTACCTCTCACTCAAAATGACATTCCACTCAAAGTCAGCGCTGTTTGCCTCCTTCTCTGT
CCACAGAAATATCGCCGTCTCTTTCGCCGCTGCGTCCGCTATCTCTTTCGCCACCGTTTGTAGCGTTACG
TAGCGTCAATGTCCGCCTTCAGTTGCATTTTGTCAGCGGTTTCGTGACGAAGCTCCAAGCGGTTTACGCC
ATCAATTAAACACAAAGTGCTGTGCCAAAACTCCTCTCGCTTCTTATTTTTGTTTGTTTTTTGAGTGATT
GGGGTGGTGATTGGTTTTGGGTGGGTAAGCAGGGGAAAGTGTGAAAAATCCCGGCAATGGGCCAAGAGGA
TCAGGAGCTATTAATTCGCGGAGGCAGCAAACACCCATCTGCCGAGCATCTGAACAATGTGAGTAGTACA
TGTGCATACATCTTAAGTTCACTTGATCTATAGGAACTGCGATTGCAACATCAAATTGTCTGCGGCGTGA
GAACTGCGACCCACAAAAATCCCAAACCGCAATTGCACAAACAAATAGTGACACGAAACAGATTATTCTG
GTAGCTGTTCTCGCTATATAAGACAATTTTTGAGATCATATCATGATCAAGACATCTAAAGGCATTCATT
TTCGACTATATTCTTTTTTACAAAAAATATAACAACCAGATATTTTAAGCTGATCCTAGATGCACAAAAA
ATAAATAAAAGTATAAACCTACTTCGTAGGATACTTCGGGGTACTTTTTGTTCGGGGTTAGATGAGCATA
ACGCTTGTAGTTGATATTTGAGATCCCCTATCATTGCAGGGTGACAGCGGAGCGGCTTCGCAGAGCTGCA
TTAACCAGGGCTTCGGGCAGGCCAAAAACTACGGCACGCTCCGGCCACCCAGTCCGCCGGAGGACTCCGG
TTCAGGGAGCGGCCAACTAGCCGAGAACCTCACCTATGCCTGGCACAATATGGACATCTTTGGGGCGGTC
AATCAGCCGGGCTCCGGATGGCGGCAGCTGGTCAACCGGACACGCGGACTATTCTGCAACGAGCGACACA
TACCGGCGCCCAGGAAACATTTGCTCAAGAACGGTGAGTTTCTATTCGCAGTCGGCTGATCTGTGTGAAA
TCTTAATAAAGGGTCCAATTACCAATTTGAAACTCAGTTTGCGGCGTGGCCTATCCGGGCGAACTTTTGG
CCGTGATGGGCAGTTCCGGTGCCGGAAAGACGACCCTGCTGAATGCCCTTGCCTTTCGATCGCCGCAGGG
CATCCAAGTATCGCCATCCGGGATGCGACTGCTCAATGGCCAACCTGTGGACGCCAAGGAGATGCAGGCC
AGGTGCGCCTATGTCCAGCAGGATGACCTCTTTATCGGCTCCCTAACGGCCAGGGAACACCTGATTTTCC
AAGCCATGGTGCGGATGCCACGACATCTGACCTATCGGCAGCGAGTGGCCCGCGTGGATCAGGTGATCCA
GGAGCTTTCGCTCAGCAAATGTCAGCACACGATCATCGGTGTGCCCGGCAGGGTGAAAGGTCTGTCCGGC
GGAGAAAGGAAGCGTCTGGCATTCGCCTCCGAGGCTCTAACCGATCCGCCGCTTCTGATCTGCGATGAGC
CCACCTCCGGACTGGACTCCTTTACCGCCCACAGCGTCGTCCAGGTGCTGAAGAAGCTGTCGCAGAAGGG
CAAGACCGTCATCCTGACCATTCATCAGCCGTCTTCCGAGCTGTTTGAGCTCTTTGACAAGATCCTTCTG
ATGGCCGAGGGCAGGGTAGCTTTCTTGGGCACTCCCAGCGAAGCCGTCGACTTCTTTTCCTAGTGAGTTC
GATGTGTTTATTAAGGGTATCTAGTATTACATAACATCTCAACTCCTATCCAGCGTGGGTGCCCAGTGTC
CTACCAACTACAATCCGGCGGACTTTTACGTACAGGTGTTGGCCGTTGTGCCCGGACGGGAGATCGAGTC
CCGTGATCGGATCGCCAAGATATGCGACAATTTTGCCATTAGCAAAGTAGCCCGGGATATGGAGCAGTTG
TTGGCCACCAAAAATCTGGAGAAGCCACTGGAGCAGCCGGAGAATGGGTACACCTACAAGGCCACCTGGT
TCATGCAGTTCCGGGCGGTCCTGTGGCGATCCTGGCTGTCGGTGCTCAAGGAACCACTCCTCGTAAAAGT
GCGACTTATTCAGACAACGGTGAGTGGTTCCAGTGGAAACAAATGATATAACGCTTACAATTCTTGGAAA
CAAATTCGCTAGATTTTAGATAGAATTGCCTGATTCCACACCCTTCTTAGTTTTTTTCAATGAGATGTAT
AGTTTATAGTTTTGCAGAAGATAAATAAATTTCATTTAACTCGCGAATATTAATGAGATGCGAGTAACAT
TTTAATTTGCAGATGGTTGCCATCTTGATTGGCCTCATCTTTTTGGGCCAACAACTCACGCAAGTGGGTG
TGATGAATATCAACGGAGCCATCTTCCTCTTCCTGACCAACATGACCTTTCAAAACGTCTTTGCCACGAT
AAATGTAAGTCATGTTTAGAATACATTTGCATTTCAATAATTTACTAACTTTCTAATGAATCGATTCGAT
TTAGGTGTTCACCTCAGAGCTGCCAGTTTTTATGAGGGAGGCCCGAAGTCGACTTTATCGCTGTGACACA
TACTTTCTGGGCAAAACGATTGCCGAATTGCCGCTTTTTCTCACAGTGCCACTGGTCTTCACGGCGATTG
CCTATCCGATGATCGGACTGCGGGCCGGAGTGCTGCACTTCTTCAACTGCCTGGCGCTGGTCACTCTGGT
GGCCAATGTGTCAACGTCCTTCGGATATCTAATATCCTGCGCCAGCTCCTCGACCTCGATGGCGCTGTCT
GTGGGTCCGCCGGTTATCATACCATTCCTGCTCTTTGGCGGCTTCTTCTTGAACTCGGGCTCGGTGCCAG
TATACCTCAAATGGTTGTCGTACCTCTCATGGTTCCGTTACGCCAACGAGGGTCTGCTGATTAACCAATG
GGCGGACGTGGAGCCGGGCGAAATTAGCTGCACATCGTCGAACACCACGTGCCCCAGTTCGGGCAAGGTC
ATCCTGGAGACGCTTAACTTCTCCGCCGCCGATCTGCCGCTGGACTACGTGGGTCTGGCCATTCTCATCG
TGAGCTTCCGGGTGCTCGCATATCTGGCTCTAAGACTTCGGGCCCGACGCAAGGAGTAGCCGACATATAT
CCGAAATAACTGCTTGTTTTTTTTTTTTACCATTATTACCATCGTGTTTACTGTTTATTGCCCCCTCAAA
AAGCTAATGTAATTATATTTGTGCCAATAAAAACAAGATATGACCTATAGAATACAAGTATTTCCCCTTC
GAACATCCCCACAAGTAGACTTTGGATTTGTCTTCTAACCAAAAGACTTACACACCTGCATACCTTACAT
CAAAAACTCGTTTATCGCTACATAAAACACCGGGATATATTTTTTATATACATACTTTTCAAATCGCGCG
CCCTCTTCATAATTCACCTCCACCACACCACGTTTCGTAGTTGCTCTTTCGCTGTCTCCCACCCGCTCTC
CGCAACACATTCACCTTTTGTTCGACGACCTTGGAGCGACTGTCGTTAGTTCCGCGCGATTCGGTTCGCT
CAAATGGTTCCGAGTGGTTCATTTCGTCTCAATAGAAATTAGTAATAAATATTTGTATGTACAATTTATT
TGCTCCAATATATTTGTATATATTTCCCTCACAGCTATATTTATTCTAATTTAATATTATGACTTTTTAA
GGTAATTTTTTGTGACCTGTTCGGAGTGATTAGCGTTACAATTTGAACTGAAAGTGACATCCAGTGTTTG
TTCCTTGTGTAGATGCATCTCAAAAAAATGGTGGGCATAATAGTGTTGTTTATATATATCAAAAATAACA
ACTATAATAATAAGAATACATTTAATTTAGAAAATGCTTGGATTTCACTGGAACTAGGCTAGATTTAAAT
GCATGCCCTGCAGGAAGCTTCCTAGGAGGCCTAGATCTGCGGCCGCGGTTTGTACCGTACACCACTGAGA
CCGCGGTGGTTGACCAGACAAACCTTAATTAAGAAGTTCCTATTCTTCAAAAGGTATAGGAACTTCTCTA
GCCCGGCTTGCTGTTCTTCGCGTTCAAAATCTCCAGCTCCATTTTGCTTTCGGTGCGCTTGCAATCAGTA
CTGTCCAAAATCGAAAATCGCCGAACCGTAGTGTGACCGTGCGGGGCTCTGCGAAAATAAACTTTTTTAG
GTATATGGCCACACACGGGGAAAGCACAGTGGATTATATGTTTTAATATTATAATATGCAGGTTTTCATT
ACTTATCCAGATGTAAGCCCACTTAAAGCGATTTAACAATTATTTGCCGAAAGAGTATAAACAAATTTCA
CTTAAAAATGGATTAAGAAAAGCTTGTGTAAGATTATGC
